>Addgene plasmid #26652 | β3-integrin-CFP | addgene partial sequence | sequence record 32871 | 26652 with EXFP-R
CCTCTGGAGTAGCCTTCGGGCATGGCGGACTTGAAGAAGTCGTGCTGCTTCATGTGGTCGGGGTAGCGGC
TGAAGCACTGCACGCCCCAGGTCAGGGTGGTCACGAGGGTGGGCCAGGGCACGGGCAGCTTGCCGGTGGT
GCAGATGAACTTCAGGGTCAGCTTGCCGTAGGTGGCATCGCCCTCGCCCTCGCCGGACACGCTGAACTTG
TGGCCGTTTACGTCGCCGTCCAGCTCGACCAGGATGGGCACCACCCCGGTGAACAGCTCCTCGCCCTTGC
TCACCATGGTGGCGACCGGTGGATCTGTGCCCCGGTACGTGATATTGGTGAAGGTAGACGTGGCCTCTTT
ATACAGTGGGTTGTTGGCTGTGTCCCATTTTGCTCTGGCGCGTTCTTCCTCAAATTTAGCGAATTCTTTT
CGGTCGTGGATGGTGATGAGGAGTTTCCAGATGAGCAGGGCGGCAAGGCCAATGAGCAGAATGGCCCCCA
TCACTGAGAGCAGGACCACCAGGATGTCAGGGCCCTTGGGACACTCTGGCTCTTCTACCACATACAGGAT
GGACTTTCCACTAGAATCTTCATAGTACTGGAATCTGACGACACAGTCATCCTCATTCTTATAGGTACAA
TTCACTGCATCCTTGCCAGTGTCCTTAAGCTCTTTCACTGACTCAATCTCGTCACGGCAGTAACGGTTGC
AGGTATTTTCGTCATGTAGGGCTCCCCGGTCAAACTTCTTACACTCCACACATTCTTTCTTAAAGGTGCA
GGCATCTGGGCAGGTGGGGCACTTCTCACAGGTGTCCCCATAGGAGCCCGGCTGGATACAGACACAGCTG
CCACATTCACATTTGCCGCGGCCGCTGCACAGCAGCCCATTGCTGGACATGCAGGTGTCAGTACGCGTGG
TACAGTTGC
