>Addgene plasmid #26652 | β3-integrin-CFP | addgene partial sequence | sequence record 32872 | 26652 with EGFP-N
GCTCCTCGCCCTTGCTCACCATGGTGGCGACCGGTGGATCTGTGCCCCGGTACGTGATATTGGTGAAGGT
AGACGTGGCCTCTTTATACAGTGGGTTGTTGGCTGTGTCCCATTTTGCTCTGGCGCGTTCTTCCTCAAAT
TTAGCGAATTCTTTTCGGTCGTGGATGGTGATGAGGAGTTTCCAGATGAGCAGGGCGGCAAGGCCAATGA
GCAGAATGGCCCCCATCACTGAGAGCAGGACCACCAGGATGTCAGGGCCCTTGGGACACTCTGGCTCTTC
TACCACATACAGGATGGACTTTCCACTAGAATCTTCATAGTACTGGAATCTGACGACACAGTCATCCTCA
TTCTTATAGGTACAATTCACTGCATCCTTGCCAGTGTCCTTAAGCTCTTTCACTGACTCAATCTCGTCAC
GGCAGTAACGGTTGCAGGTATTTTCGTCATGTAGGGCTCCCCGGTCAAACTTCTTACACTCCACACATTC
TTTCTTAAAGGTGCAGGCATCTGGGCAGGTGGGGCACTTCTCACAGGTGTCCCCATAGGAGCCCGGCTGG
ATACAGACACAGCTGCCACATTCACATTTGCCGCGGCCGCTGCACAGCAGCCCATTGCTGGACATGCAGG
TGTCAGTACGCGTGGTACAGTTGCAGTAGTAGCCGGTCCAGTCGGAGTCACACAGGCAGTCCCCACAGCT
GCACTGGCCATGGCCTGAGCACATCTCCCCCTTGTAGCGGACACAGGAGAAGTCGTCACACTCGCAGTAC
TTGCCCGTGATCTTGCCAAAGTCGCTGCTGTGGCAGACACATTGACCACAGAGGCACTCGCCCCGCTGGC
TGCAGACGGGCTGACCCTCTCGGGGGCTGCACTCGTCCTGCTGGA
