[The description below was written by a language model from this plasmid's Addgene catalogue record.]
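Description:
β3-integrin-CFP is a mammalian expression plasmid built on the pCFP-N1 backbone (about 4.7 kb without the insert). It carries the human β3 integrin subunit (ITGB3, also known as CD61 or GPIIIa) fused at its C terminus to cyan fluorescent protein. The integrin coding sequence was inserted by restriction cloning, with a HindIII site retained at the 5′ junction and a BglII site lost at the 3′ junction. This places the insert upstream of, and in frame with, the backbone-encoded CFP. The plasmid is maintained in E. coli as a high-copy construct under kanamycin selection.

The record does not name the promoter explicitly. However, the 5′ sequencing primer is a CMV forward primer, which fits the CMV immediate-early promoter normally found in N1-series fluorescent protein vectors. No feature table is provided, so other backbone elements such as the polyadenylation signal, the origins of replication and any mammalian selection marker cannot be confirmed here. The size of the insert is also not stated.

Because β3 integrin is a type I transmembrane protein, a C-terminal tag puts CFP on the cytoplasmic tail, leaving the extracellular ligand-binding region unmodified. The associated publication concerns microfilament-dependent movement of the β3 subunit within focal contacts of endothelial cells. This indicates that the construct is used for live-cell fluorescence imaging of integrin localization and dynamics at cell-matrix adhesion sites. The cyan tag would also allow it to be combined with spectrally distinct fluorescent fusion proteins in multicolour experiments, although the record does not describe such uses.
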