Addgene plasmid #26652: β3-integrin-CFP
Depositing lab: Jonathan Jones. Depositing organization: Northwestern University. Publication: Microfilament-dependent movement of the beta3 integrin subunit within focal contacts of endothelial cells. Tsuruta D, Gonzales M, Hopkinson SB, Otey C, Khuon S, Goldman RD, Jones JC. FASEB J. 2002 Jun . 16(8):866-8. 10.1096/fj.01-0878fje PubMed 11967230.
Backbone
  Vector backbone: pCFP-N1
  Backbone size w/o insert (bp): 4700
  Vector type: Mammalian Expression
Growth in bacteria
  Bacterial resistance: Kanamycin, 50 μg/mL
  Growth temperature: 37°C
  Growth strain: DH5alpha
  Copy number: High Copy
Gene/Insert
  Gene/Insert name: β3-integrin
  Species: H. sapiens (human)
  Entrez Gene: ITGB3 (a.k.a. BDPLT16, BDPLT2, BDPLT24, CD61, FMAIT1, GP3A, GPIIIa, GT, GT2)
  Tag / fusion protein: CFP (C terminal on backbone)
  Cloning method: Restriction Enzyme; 5′ cloning site HindIII (not destroyed); 3′ cloning site BglII (destroyed during cloning)
  Sequencing primers: 5′ CMV-F; 3′ EGFP-N
Terms and licenses: Academic/Nonprofit Terms; Industry Terms: Not Available to Industry
How to cite: β3-integrin-CFP was a gift from Jonathan Jones (Addgene plasmid # 26652 ; http://n2t.net/addgene:26652 ; RRID:Addgene_26652)
